Addgene plasmid #63715: CC3
Purpose: Voltage sensing domain of Ciona with the G122A/D164A/D186A/R217Q/R229I mutations fused to super ecliptic pHlorin A227D
Depositing lab: Bradley Baker. Depositing organization: Korea Institute of Science and Technology. Publication: Combinatorial mutagenesis of the voltage-sensing domain enables the optical resolution of action potentials firing at 60 Hz by a genetically encoded fluorescent sensor of membrane potential. Piao HH, Rajakumar D, Kang BE, Kim EH, Baker BJ. J Neurosci. 2015 Jan 7;35(1):372-85. doi: 10.1523/JNEUROSCI.3008-14.2015. PubMed 25568129.
Backbone
  Vector backbone: pcDNA3.1
  Backbone manufacturer: Invitrogen
  Backbone size w/o insert (bp): 5600
  Total vector size (bp): 7100
  Vector type: Mammalian Expression
  Selectable markers: Hygromycin
Growth in bacteria
  Bacterial resistance: Ampicillin, 100 μg/mL
  Growth temperature: 37°C
  Growth strain: DH5alpha
  Copy number: High Copy
Gene/Insert
  Gene/Insert name: CC3
  Species: Ciona
  Insert size (bp): 1500
  Promoter: CMV
  Tag / fusion protein: Super ecliptic pHlorin A227D (C terminal on insert)
  Cloning method: Restriction Enzyme; 5′ cloning site NheI (not destroyed); 3′ cloning site XhoI (not destroyed)
  Sequencing primers: 5′ CMV Forward; 3′ BGH Reverse
Terms and licenses: Academic/Nonprofit Terms; Industry Terms: Not Available to Industry
How to cite: CC3 was a gift from Bradley Baker (Addgene plasmid # 63715 ; http://n2t.net/addgene:63715 ; RRID:Addgene_63715)
