[The description below was written by a language model from this plasmid's Addgene catalogue record.]
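Description:
CC3 is a mammalian expression plasmid built on the pcDNA3.1 backbone, about 7.1 kb in total, with a roughly 1.5 kb insert cloned between NheI and XhoI sites that both remain intact. It is maintained in E. coli as a high-copy plasmid under ampicillin selection. The record lists hygromycin as the marker for selecting transfected mammalian cells. No feature table accompanies the entry, so details of the origin of replication and other backbone elements are not itemised. The use of a BGH reverse sequencing primer is consistent with the bovine growth hormone polyadenylation region typical of this vector family.

The insert encodes a genetically encoded fluorescent voltage indicator expressed from the CMV promoter, which gives strong constitutive transcription in many mammalian cell types. It consists of a voltage-sensing domain from Ciona carrying five substitutions (G122A, D164A, D186A, R217Q and R229I). This domain is fused at its C terminus to super ecliptic pHluorin bearing the A227D mutation, a pH-sensitive GFP variant that serves as the optical reporter. In sensors of this design, membrane potential changes drive conformational movements of the transmembrane voltage-sensing domain. These movements are passed to the attached fluorescent protein and read out as changes in fluorescence intensity.

The combination of mutations comes from a combinatorial mutagenesis study of the voltage-sensing domain. That work sought to tune the sensor's response so that rapidly firing action potentials, at rates up to 60 Hz, could be resolved optically. The plasmid is therefore suited to transient or stable expression in cultured mammalian cells for optical imaging of membrane potential and for comparison with related sensor variants.
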