>Addgene plasmid #63715 | CC3 | depositor partial sequence | sequence record 106284 | CC3 sequence 1497 bps
GCTAGCGCCACCATGGAGGGATTCGACGGTTCAGATTTTAGTCCTCCAGCTGATTTAGTTGGCGTTGACG
GTGCAGTCATGCGGAACGTCGTTGACGTCACGATAAATGGTGACGTCACTGCTCCGCCGAAAGCTGCGCC
AAGAAAAAGTGAATCGGTAAAGAAAGTTCATTGGAATGATGTAGACCAAGGACCGAGTGAAAAACCAGAG
ACAAGACAGGAGGAACGAATAGATATACCCGAGATTTCAGGTCTATGGTGGGGCGAGAATGAACATGGAG
TGGACGATGGGAGAATGGAGATACCTACTACTGGTGTAGGTCGCGTCCAGTTTCGGATCCGAGCAGTGAT
TGATCATCTAGGGATGCGAGTCTTTGCCGTCTTCCTAATTTTCTTGGACATCATCCTCATGATCATTGAC
CTCAGTCTTATCGATAAAAGTGAATCTTCACAATCCTTTTATGACGGGATGGCCTTGGCTCTTTCTTGTT
ATTTCATGCTGGCTTTAGGATTAAGGATATTTGCCTACGGGCCCAAGCTTTTCTTCACCAACCCUTGGGA
GGTGGCTGCCGGTTTGATTATCGTTGTCACATTCGTCGTCACGATATTTTACACTGTGTTAGATGAATAC
GGTACCGAAACAGGAGCCGATGGTTTGGGGCAGTTGGTTGTGTTGGCCAGATTGCTGCGTGTGGTTATCT
TAGCAAGAATATTTTATTCCCACCAACAAATGAAGGCTTCAAGCAGAAGAACAATATCACAGAACAAAAG
AAGATATCGCATGAGTAAAGGAGAAGAACTTTTCACTGGAGTTGTCCCAATTCTTGTTGAATTAGATGGT
GATGTTAATGGGCACAAATTTTCTGTCAGTGGAGAGGGTGAAGGTGATGCAACATACGGAAAACTTACCC
TTAAATTTATTTGCACTACTGGAAAACTACCTGTTCCATGGCCAACACTTGTCACTACTTTAACTTATGG
TGTTCAATGCTTTTCAAGATACCCAGATCATATGAAACGGCATGACTTTTTCAAGAGTGCCATGCCCGAA
GGTTATGTACAGGAAAGAACTATATTTTTCAAAGATGACGGGAACTACAAGACACGTGCTGAAGTCAAGT
TTGAAGGTGATACCCTTGTTAATAGAATCGAGTTAAAAGGTATTGATTTTAAAGAAGATGGAAACATTCT
TGGACACAAATTGGAATACAACTATAACGATCACCAGGTGTACATCATGGCAGACAAACAAAAGAATGGA
ATCAAAGCTAACTTCAAAATTAGACACAACATTGAAGATGGAGGCGTTCAACTAGCAGACCATTATCAAC
AAAATACTCCAATTGGCGATGGGCCCGTCCTTTTACCAGACAACCATTACCTGTTTACAACTTCTACTCT
TTCGAAAGATCCCAACGAAAAGAGAGACCACATGGTCCTTCTTGAGTTTGTAACAGCTGATGGGATTACA
CATGGCATGGATGAACTATACAAATGA
