>Addgene plasmid #63715 | CC3 | addgene partial sequence | sequence record 118702 | bgh_pa_d2r 5'-ACTCAGACAATGCGATGCAAtttc-3'
CACGGGGGAGGGGCAAACAACAGATGGCTGGCAACTAGAAGGCACAGTCGAGGCTGATCAGCGGGTTTAA
ACGGGCCCTCTAGACTCGAGTCATCATTTGTATAGTTCATCCATGCCATGTGTAATCCCATCAGCTGTTA
CAAACTCAAGAAGGACCATGTGGTCTCTCTTTTCGTTGGGATCTTTCGAAAGAGTAGAAGTTGTAAACAG
GTAATGGTTGTCTGGTAAAAGGACGGGCCCATCGCCAATTGGAGTATTTTGTTGATAATGGTCTGCTAGT
TGAACGCCTCCATCTTCAATGTTGTGTCTAATTTTGAAGTTAGCTTTGATTCCATTCTTTTGTTTGTCTG
CCATGATGTACACCTGGTGATCGTTATAGTTGTATTCCAATTTGTGTCCAAGAATGTTTCCATCTTCTTT
AAAATCAATACCTTTTAACTCGATTCTATTAACAAGGGTATCACCTTCAAACTTGACTTCAGCACGTGTC
TTGTAGTTCCCGTCATCTTTGAAAAATATAGTTCTTTCCTGTACATAACCTTCGGGCATGGCACTCTTGA
AAAAGTCATGCCGTTTCATATGATCTGGGTATCTTGAAAAGCATTGAACACCATAAGTTAAAGTAGTGAC
AAGTGTTGGCCATGGAACAGGTAGTTTTCCAGTAGTGCAAATAAATTTAAGGGTAAGTTTTCCGTATGTT
GCATCACCTTCACCCTCTCCACTGACAGAAAATTTGTGCCCATTAACATCACCATCTAATTCAACAAGAA
TTGGGACAACTCCAGTG
