>Addgene plasmid #63715 | CC3 | addgene partial sequence | sequence record 119746 | CMV-F 5'-CGCAAATGGGCGGTAGGCGTG-3'
CTATATAAGCAGAGCTCTCTGGCTAACTAGAGAACCCACTGCTTACTGGCTTATCGAAATTAATACGACT
CACTATAGGGAGACCCAAGCTGGCTAGCGCCACCATGGAGGGATTCGACGGTTCAGATTTTAGTCCTCCA
GCTGATTTAGTTGGCGTTGACGGTGCAGTCATGCGGAACGTCGTTGACGTCACGATAAATGGTGACGTCA
CTGCTCCGCCGAAAGCTGCGCCAAGAAAAAGTGAATCGGTAAAGAAAGTTCATTGGAATGATGTAGACCA
AGGACCGAGTGAAAAACCAGAGACAAGACAGGAGGAACGAATAGATATACCCGAGATTTCAGGTCTATGG
TGGGGCGAGAATGAACATGGAGTGGACGATGGGAGAATGGAGATACCTACTACTGGTGTAGGTCGCGTCC
AGTTTCGGATCCGAGCAGTGATTGATCATCTAGGGATGCGAGTCTTTGCCGTCTTCCTAATTTTCTTGGA
CATCATCCTCATGATCATTGACCTCAGTCTTATCGATAAAAGTGAATCTTCACAATCCTTTTATGACGGG
ATGGCCTTGGCTCTTTCTTGTTATTTCATGCTGGCTTTAGGATTAAGGATATTTGCCTACGGGCCCAAGC
TTTTCTTCACCAACCCTTGGGAGGTGGCTGCCGGTTTGATTATCGTTGTCACATTCGTCGTCACGATATT
TTACACTGTGTTAGATGAATACGGTACCGAAACAGGAGCCGATGGTTTGGGGCAGTTGGTTGTGTTGGCC
AGATTGCTGCGTGTGGTTATCTTAGCAAGAATATTTTATTCCCACCAACAAATGAAGGCTTCAAGCAGAA
GAACAATATCACAGAACAAAAGAAGATATCGCATGAGTAAAGGAGAAGAACTTTTCACTGGAGTTGTCCC
AATTCTTGTTGAATTAGATGGTGATGTTAATGGGCACAAATTTTCTGTCAGTGGAGAGGGTGAAGGTGAT
GCAACATACGGAAAACTTACCCTTAAATTTATTTGCACTACTGGAAAACTACCTGTTCCATGGCCAACAC
TTGTCACTACTTTAA
